Addgene plasmid #33218: pDMG1h
Depositing lab: David Bartel. Depositing organization: Whitehead Institute for Biomedical Research. Publication: Weak seed-pairing stability and high target-site abundance decrease the proficiency of lsy-6 and other microRNAs. Garcia DM, Baek D, Shin C, Bell GW, Grimson A, Bartel DP. Nat Struct Mol Biol. 2011 Sep 11;18(10):1139-46. doi: 10.1038/nsmb.2115. PubMed 21909094.
Backbone
  Vector backbone: pIS1
  Backbone manufacturer: Addgene (#12179)
  Backbone size w/o insert (bp): 4085
  Vector type: Mammalian Expression, Luciferase
Growth in bacteria
  Bacterial resistance: Ampicillin, 100 μg/mL
  Growth temperature: 37°C
  Growth strain: DH5alpha
  Copy number: High Copy
Gene/Insert
  Gene/Insert name: cog-1 3'UTR
  Species: C. elegans (nematode)
  Mutation: 1st site GU4
  GenBank ID: NM_001027093
  Entrez Gene: cog-1 (a.k.a. R03C1.3)
  Tag / fusion protein: Luciferase (N terminal on backbone)
  Cloning method: Restriction Enzyme; 5′ cloning site XbaI (not destroyed); 3′ cloning site EagI (not destroyed)
  Sequencing primers: 5′ none; 3′ EBV Reverse
Terms and licenses: Academic/Nonprofit Terms; Industry Terms: Not Available to Industry
How to cite: pDMG1h was a gift from David Bartel (Addgene plasmid # 33218 ; http://n2t.net/addgene:33218 ; RRID:Addgene_33218)
