[The description below was written by a language model from this plasmid's Addgene catalogue record.]
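Description:
pDMG1h is a mammalian luciferase reporter plasmid built on the pIS1 backbone (about 4.1 kb without insert), in which the 3′ untranslated region of the C. elegans gene cog-1 has been placed downstream of the backbone's luciferase coding sequence. The UTR fragment was inserted by restriction cloning between XbaI and EagI sites, both of which are retained, so that the luciferase open reading frame lies upstream and the nematode UTR forms the 3′ end of the reporter transcript. The plasmid is maintained in E. coli as a high-copy construct under ampicillin selection. The record does not state the promoter driving the reporter, the type of luciferase, the polyadenylation signal or the origin of replication, and no feature table is provided.

The insert carries a mutation recorded as "1st site GU4". The record does not define this label. Given that the associated study concerns the microRNA lsy-6, it most plausibly denotes a change in the first of the microRNA target sites in the UTR that introduces a G:U wobble at position 4 of the seed match, but this reading is an inference. The plasmid appears to be one member of a series of UTR variants. Constructs of this kind are transfected into cultured mammalian cells together with a microRNA, and luciferase output is compared between wild-type and mutant sites to measure repression. Here that comparison supports work on how seed-pairing stability and target-site abundance affect the targeting proficiency of lsy-6 and other microRNAs.
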