>Addgene plasmid #33218 | pDMG1h | depositor partial sequence | sequence record 39474 | cog-1 3'UTR - 1st site GU4
CTTTTAAGCGTTCTACCTCTCCCCCTCCCTTCAACCGAGTGTATTATTCCCCCAATTTGTTTGCAATTTT
TTCCTGAAGCCCTCTAAGAAAATCCAAAATCATGACCTACTTCCGTCTTTACACCTGATTACCTGAATAC
CAACACCCCACACAGATGCCATGATCTCTCGTCTTTTCTCGTACTTTTGTATAATTTTTTTTCTTAATTT
TTTTGCATGTTTTCCCATAGTTATAGCCATTTTTTTTTCTTTTTTTTTCCAAATCATCGTCACTTATACG
AAAACCAAACTCCCTTTTACCGTTAAACCATGCCCAAATACAAAAAATTTCCCATTTAATTGTACGTTTT
TTTCTCTTCAAATTGGATTCTAATGACATAAATTTATTAGATTAA
