>Addgene plasmid #33218 | pDMG1h | addgene partial sequence | sequence record 41277 | EBV-rev 5'-GTGGTTTGTCCAAACTCATC-3'
ATCTAATAAATTTATGTCATTAGAATCCAATTTGAAGAGAAAAAAACGTACAATTAAATGGGAAATTTTT
TGTATTTGGGCATGGTTTAACGGTAAAAGGGAGTTTGGTTTTCGTATAAGTGACGATGATTTGGAAAAAA
AAAGAAAAAAAAATGGCTATAACTATGGGAAAACATGCAAAAAAATTAAGAAAAAAAATTATACAAAAGT
ACGAGAAAAGACGAGAGATCATGGCATCTGTGTGGGGTGTTGGTATTCAGGTAATCAGGTGTAAAGACGG
AAGTAGGTCATGATTTTGGATTTTCTTAGAGGGCTTCAGGAAAAAATTGCAAACAAATTGGGGGAATAAT
ACACTCGGTTGAAGGGAGGGGGAGAGGTAGAACGCTTAAAAGTCTAGAACACTAGTAGTGATATCGAGAC
CGGTATAGAGCTCCTAGAATTATTGTTCATTTTTGAGAACTCGCTCAACGAACGATTTGATATATTTTCC
CATTTCATCAGGTGCATCTTCTTGCGAAAAATGAAGACCTTTTACTTTGACAAATTCAGTATTAGGAAAC
TTCTTGGCACCTTCAACAATAGCATTGGAAAAGAATCCTGGGTCCGATTCAATAAACATTTTTGGTAAAT
CATCACTTGCACGTAGATAAGCATTATAATTCCTAACAATTTGTACAACGTCAGGTTTACCACCTTTTAC
TAACGGGATTTCACGAGGCCATGATAATGTTGGACGACGAACTTCACCTTTCTCTTTGAATGGTTCAAGA
TATGCTGCAAATTCTTCTGGTTCTAACTTTCTCATGATTTTTGATGGCAACATGGTTTCCACGAAGAAGT
TATTCTCCCAAACCATTTTTTCTCC
